Addgene plasmid #195134: MDM4_Deletion_Upstream_gRNA_1
Purpose: gRNA in a third generation Cas9 vector with GFP, targeting region immediately upstream of MDM4, to be used with MDM4_Deletion_Downstream_gRNA_1/2 for MDM4 deletion
Depositing lab: Jason Sheltzer. Depositing organization: Cold Spring Harbor Laboratory. Publication: Oncogene-like addiction to aneuploidy in human cancers. Girish V, Lakhani AA, Thompson SL, Scaduto CM, Brown LM, Hagenson RA, Sausville EL, Mendelson BE, Kandikuppa PK, Lukow DA, Yuan ML, Stevens EC, Lee SN, Schukken KM, Akalu SM, Vasudevan A, Zou C, Salovska B, Li W, Smith JC, Taylor AM, Martienssen RA, Liu Y, Sun R, Sheltzer JM. Science. 2023 Jul 6:eadg4521. doi: 10.1126/science.adg4521. PubMed 37410869.
Backbone
  Vector backbone: Lenti-Cas9-gRNA-GFP
  Vector type: Mammalian Expression
  Selectable markers: EGFP
Growth in bacteria
  Bacterial resistance: Ampicillin, 100 μg/mL
  Growth temperature: 37°C
  Growth strain: NEB Stable
  Copy number: High Copy
Gene/Insert
  Gene/Insert name: MDM4 Deletion Upstream gRNA 1
  gRNA/shRNA sequence: TCAATGGTAAAATAGATCGA
  Species: H. sapiens (human)
  Entrez Gene: MDM4 (a.k.a. BMFS6, HDMX, MDMX, MRP1)
  Cloning method: Restriction Enzyme; 5′ cloning site Unknown (unknown if destroyed)
Terms and licenses: Academic/Nonprofit Terms; Industry Terms: Not Available to Industry
Depositor comments: Please visit https://doi.org/10.1101/2023.01.09.523344 for bioRxiv preprint.
How to cite: MDM4_Deletion_Upstream_gRNA_1 was a gift from Jason Sheltzer (Addgene plasmid # 195134 ; http://n2t.net/addgene:195134 ; RRID:Addgene_195134)
