[The description below was written by a language model from this plasmid's Addgene catalogue record and pLannotate feature annotations shown in this document.]
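Description:
MDM4_Deletion_Upstream_gRNA_1 is a third-generation lentiviral, all-in-one CRISPR plasmid built on the Lenti-Cas9-gRNA-GFP backbone for expression in mammalian cells. It carries a single guide RNA directed against the human genomic region immediately upstream of MDM4. The guide is designed to be paired with one of the companion MDM4_Deletion_Downstream gRNA plasmids, so that two Cas9 cuts flanking the locus excise the gene. In bacteria the plasmid is maintained through a high-copy ColE1/pUC-type origin with ampicillin resistance (AmpR with its own promoter). An f1 origin, an SV40 origin and small lacZα, lacI and T7 promoter remnants are also present in the backbone.

In the annotated sequence, a human U6 RNA polymerase III promoter, which drives guide RNA transcription in vectors of this type, sits on the opposite strand from the protein-coding cassette. The guide and scaffold themselves are not annotated. An EF-1α core promoter drives Streptococcus pyogenes Cas9, which the annotation tool splits into contiguous N- and C-terminal portions that together form one continuous coding region. EGFP lies downstream of Cas9. The linking element between Cas9 and EGFP is not annotated, so the record does not show how the two are co-expressed. EGFP is the listed selectable marker, allowing transduced or transfected cells to be identified or sorted by fluorescence instead of drug selection. Lentiviral elements include a cPPT/CTS, a WPRE to enhance transcript expression, and a self-inactivating ΔU3 3' LTR followed by an SV40 polyadenylation signal. The feature table does not call a 5' LTR, packaging signal or RRE, so the annotation may not capture every viral element.
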