Features (pLannotate 1.2.2; 18 found; start..end, strand, type, name):
     10..250     -  promoter       U6 promoter: RNA polymerase III promoter for human U6 snRNA
    257..374     +  misc_feature   cPPT/CTS: central polypurine tract and central termination sequence of HIV-1
    443..654     +  promoter       EF-1α core promoter: core promoter for human elongation factor EF-1α
    758..2359    +  CDS            Cas9(N): N-terminal portion of Streptococcus pyogenes Cas9 (Zetsche et al., 2015)
   2360..4858    +  CDS            Cas9(C): C-terminal portion of Streptococcus pyogenes Cas9 (Zetsche et al., 2015)
   4979..5695    +  CDS            EGFP: EGFP is a basic (constitutively fluorescent) green fluorescent protein published in 1996, derived from Aequorea victoria. It is reported to be a rapidly-maturing weak dimer with moderate acid sensitivity.
   5714..6302    +  misc_feature   WPRE: woodchuck hepatitis virus posttranscriptional regulatory element
   6353..6372    +  misc_feature   cPPT/CTS (fragment): central polypurine tract and central termination sequence of HIV-1
   6374..6607    +  LTR            3' LTR (ΔU3): self-inactivating 3' long terminal repeat (LTR) from HIV-1
   6685..6806    +  polyA_signal   SV40 poly(A) signal: SV40 polyadenylation signal
   6846..6981    +  rep_origin     SV40 ori: SV40 origin of replication
   7002..7020    -  promoter       T7 promoter: promoter for bacteriophage T7 RNA polymerase
   7028..7183    +  CDS            lacZα (fragment): LacZα fragment of β-galactosidase; lacZ fragment
   7188..7616    +  rep_origin     f1 ori (sequence partly withheld): f1 bacteriophage origin of replication; arrow indicates direction of (+) strand synthesis
   7669..7773    +  promoter       AmpR promoter: bla
   7774..8634    +  CDS            AmpR: β-lactamase; bla; confers resistance to ampicillin, carbenicillin, and related antibiotics
   8805..9393    +  rep_origin     ori: high-copy-number ColE1/pMB1/pBR322/pUC origin of replication
   9576..9668    +  CDS            lacI (fragment): lac repressor; lacI; The lac repressor binds to the lac operator to inhibit transcription in E. coli. This inhibition can be relieved by adding lactose or isopropyl-β-D-thiogalactopyranoside (IPTG).
>Addgene plasmid #195134 | MDM4_Deletion_Upstream_gRNA_1 | addgene full sequence | sequence record 383924 | Addgene NGS Result
ATGTGTTTCGTCCTTTCCACAAGATATATAAAGCCAAGAAATCGAAATACTTTCAAGTTACGGTAAGCAT
ATGATAGTCCATTTTAAAACATAATTTTAAAACTGCAAACTACCCAAGAAATTATTACTTTCTACGTCAC
GTATTTTGTACTAATATCTTTGTGTTTACAGTCAAATTAATTCTAATTATCTCTCTAACAGCCTTGTATC
GTATATGCAAATATGAAGGAATCATGGGAAATAGGCCCTCCCACAATTTTAAAAGAAAAGGGGGGATTGG
GGGGTACAGTGCAGGGGAAAGAATAGTAGACATAATAGCAACAGACATACAAACTAAAGAATTACAAAAA
CAAATTACAAAAATTCAAAATTTTCGGGTTTATTACAGGGACAGCAGAGATCCACTTTGGCGCCGGCTCG
AGTGGCTCCGGTGCCCGTCAGTGGGCAGAGCGCACATCGCCCACAGTCCCCGAGAAGTTGGGGGGAGGGG
TCGGCAATTGAACCGGTGCCTAGAGAAGGTGGCGCGGGGTAAACTGGGAAAGTGATGTCGTGTACTGGCT
CCGCCTTTTTCCCGAGGGTGGGGGAGAACCGTATATAAGTGCAGTAGTCGCCGTGAACGTTCTTTTTCGC
AACGGGTTTGCCGCCAGAACACAGGTGTCGTGACGCGGGATCCGCCACCATGGATTACAAAGACGATGAC
GATAAGATGGCCCCAAAGAAGAAGCGGAAGGTCGGTATCCACGGAGTCCCAGCAGCCGACAAGAAGTACA
GCATCGGCCTGGACATCGGCACCAACTCTGTGGGCTGGGCCGTGATCACCGACGAGTACAAGGTGCCCAG
CAAGAAATTCAAGGTGCTGGGCAACACCGACCGGCACAGCATCAAGAAGAACCTGATCGGAGCCCTGCTG
TTCGACAGCGGCGAAACAGCCGAGGCCACCCGGCTGAAGAGAACCGCCAGAAGAAGATACACCAGACGGA
AGAACCGGATCTGCTATCTGCAAGAGATCTTCAGCAACGAGATGGCCAAGGTGGACGACAGCTTCTTCCA
CAGACTGGAAGAGTCCTTCCTGGTGGAAGAGGATAAGAAGCACGAGCGGCACCCCATCTTCGGCAACATC
GTGGACGAGGTGGCCTACCACGAGAAGTACCCCACCATCTACCACCTGAGAAAGAAACTGGTGGACAGCA
CCGACAAGGCCGACCTGCGGCTGATCTATCTGGCCCTGGCCCACATGATCAAGTTCCGGGGCCACTTCCT
GATCGAGGGCGACCTGAACCCCGACAACAGCGACGTGGACAAGCTGTTCATCCAGCTGGTGCAGACCTAC
AACCAGCTGTTCGAGGAAAACCCCATCAACGCCAGCGGCGTGGACGCCAAGGCCATCCTGTCTGCCAGAC
TGAGCAAGAGCAGACGGCTGGAAAATCTGATCGCCCAGCTGCCCGGCGAGAAGAAGAATGGCCTGTTCGG
AAACCTGATTGCCCTGAGCCTGGGCCTGACCCCCAACTTCAAGAGCAACTTCGACCTGGCCGAGGATGCC
AAACTGCAGCTGAGCAAGGACACCTACGACGACGACCTGGACAACCTGCTGGCCCAGATCGGCGACCAGT
ACGCCGACCTGTTTCTGGCCGCCAAGAACCTGTCCGACGCCATCCTGCTGAGCGACATCCTGAGAGTGAA
CACCGAGATCACCAAGGCCCCCCTGAGCGCCTCTATGATCAAGAGATACGACGAGCACCACCAGGACCTG
ACCCTGCTGAAAGCTCTCGTGCGGCAGCAGCTGCCTGAGAAGTACAAAGAGATTTTCTTCGACCAGAGCA
AGAACGGCTACGCCGGCTACATTGACGGCGGAGCCAGCCAGGAAGAGTTCTACAAGTTCATCAAGCCCAT
CCTGGAAAAGATGGACGGCACCGAGGAACTGCTCGTGAAGCTGAACAGAGAGGACCTGCTGCGGAAGCAG
CGGACCTTCGACAACGGCAGCATCCCCCACCAGATCCACCTGGGAGAGCTGCACGCCATTCTGCGGCGGC
AGGAAGATTTTTACCCATTCCTGAAGGACAACCGGGAAAAGATCGAGAAGATCCTGACCTTCCGCATCCC
CTACTACGTGGGCCCTCTGGCCAGGGGAAACAGCAGATTCGCCTGGATGACCAGAAAGAGCGAGGAAACC
ATCACCCCCTGGAACTTCGAGGAAGTGGTGGACAAGGGCGCTTCCGCCCAGAGCTTCATCGAGCGGATGA
CCAACTTCGATAAGAACCTGCCCAACGAGAAGGTGCTGCCCAAGCACAGCCTGCTGTACGAGTACTTCAC
CGTGTATAACGAGCTGACCAAAGTGAAATACGTGACCGAGGGAATGAGAAAGCCCGCCTTCCTGAGCGGC
GAGCAGAAAAAGGCCATCGTGGACCTGCTGTTCAAGACCAACCGGAAAGTGACCGTGAAGCAGCTGAAAG
AGGACTACTTCAAGAAAATCGAGTGCTTCGACTCCGTGGAAATCTCCGGCGTGGAAGATCGGTTCAACGC
CTCCCTGGGCACATACCACGATCTGCTGAAAATTATCAAGGACAAGGACTTCCTGGACAATGAGGAAAAC
GAGGACATTCTGGAAGATATCGTGCTGACCCTGACACTGTTTGAGGACAGAGAGATGATCGAGGAACGGC
TGAAAACCTATGCCCACCTGTTCGACGACAAAGTGATGAAGCAGCTGAAGCGGCGGAGATACACCGGCTG
GGGCAGGCTGAGCCGGAAGCTGATCAACGGCATCCGGGACAAGCAGTCCGGCAAGACAATCCTGGATTTC
CTGAAGTCCGACGGCTTCGCCAACAGAAACTTCATGCAGCTGATCCACGACGACAGCCTGACCTTTAAAG
AGGACATCCAGAAAGCCCAGGTGTCCGGCCAGGGCGATAGCCTGCACGAGCACATTGCCAATCTGGCCGG
CAGCCCCGCCATTAAGAAGGGCATCCTGCAGACAGTGAAGGTGGTGGACGAGCTCGTGAAAGTGATGGGC
CGGCACAAGCCCGAGAACATCGTGATCGAAATGGCCAGAGAGAACCAGACCACCCAGAAGGGACAGAAGA
ACAGCCGCGAGAGAATGAAGCGGATCGAAGAGGGCATCAAAGAGCTGGGCAGCCAGATCCTGAAAGAACA
CCCCGTGGAAAACACCCAGCTGCAGAACGAGAAGCTGTACCTGTACTACCTGCAGAATGGGCGGGATATG
TACGTGGACCAGGAACTGGACATCAACCGGCTGTCCGACTACGATGTGGACCATATCGTGCCTCAGAGCT
TTCTGAAGGACGACTCCATCGACAACAAGGTGCTGACCAGAAGCGACAAGAACCGGGGCAAGAGCGACAA
CGTGCCCTCCGAAGAGGTCGTGAAGAAGATGAAGAACTACTGGCGGCAGCTGCTGAACGCCAAGCTGATT
ACCCAGAGAAAGTTCGACAATCTGACCAAGGCCGAGAGAGGCGGCCTGAGCGAACTGGATAAGGCCGGCT
TCATCAAGAGACAGCTGGTGGAAACCCGGCAGATCACAAAGCACGTGGCACAGATCCTGGACTCCCGGAT
GAACACTAAGTACGACGAGAATGACAAGCTGATCCGGGAAGTGAAAGTGATCACCCTGAAGTCCAAGCTG
GTGTCCGATTTCCGGAAGGATTTCCAGTTTTACAAAGTGCGCGAGATCAACAACTACCACCACGCCCACG
ACGCCTACCTGAACGCCGTCGTGGGAACCGCCCTGATCAAAAAGTACCCTAAGCTGGAAAGCGAGTTCGT
GTACGGCGACTACAAGGTGTACGACGTGCGGAAGATGATCGCCAAGAGCGAGCAGGAAATCGGCAAGGCT
ACCGCCAAGTACTTCTTCTACAGCAACATCATGAACTTTTTCAAGACCGAGATTACCCTGGCCAACGGCG
AGATCCGGAAGCGGCCTCTGATCGAGACAAACGGCGAAACCGGGGAGATCGTGTGGGATAAGGGCCGGGA
TTTTGCCACCGTGCGGAAAGTGCTGAGCATGCCCCAAGTGAATATCGTGAAAAAGACCGAGGTGCAGACA
GGCGGCTTCAGCAAAGAGTCTATCCTGCCCAAGAGGAACAGCGATAAGCTGATCGCCAGAAAGAAGGACT
GGGACCCTAAGAAGTACGGCGGCTTCGACAGCCCCACCGTGGCCTATTCTGTGCTGGTGGTGGCCAAAGT
GGAAAAGGGCAAGTCCAAGAAACTGAAGAGTGTGAAAGAGCTGCTGGGGATCACCATCATGGAAAGAAGC
AGCTTCGAGAAGAATCCCATCGACTTTCTGGAAGCCAAGGGCTACAAAGAAGTGAAAAAGGACCTGATCA
TCAAGCTGCCTAAGTACTCCCTGTTCGAGCTGGAAAACGGCCGGAAGAGAATGCTGGCCTCTGCCGGCGA
ACTGCAGAAGGGAAACGAACTGGCCCTGCCCTCCAAATATGTGAACTTCCTGTACCTGGCCAGCCACTAT
GAGAAGCTGAAGGGCTCCCCCGAGGATAATGAGCAGAAACAGCTGTTTGTGGAACAGCACAAGCACTACC
TGGACGAGATCATCGAGCAGATCAGCGAGTTCTCCAAGAGAGTGATCCTGGCCGACGCTAATCTGGACAA
AGTGCTGTCCGCCTACAACAAGCACCGGGATAAGCCCATCAGAGAGCAGGCCGAGAATATCATCCACCTG
TTTACCCTGACCAATCTGGGAGCCCCTGCCGCCTTCAAGTACTTTGACACCACCATCGACCGGAAGAGGT
ACACCAGCACCAAAGAGGTGCTGGACGCCACCCTGATCCACCAGAGCATCACCGGCCTGTACGAGACACG
GATCGACCTGTCTCAGCTGGGAGGCGACAAGCGTCCTGCTGCTACTAAGAAAGCTGGTCAAGCTAAGAAA
AAGAAAGCTAGCGGCAGCGGCGCCACCAACTTCAGCCTGCTGAAGCAGGCCGGCGACGTGGAGGAGAACC
CCGGCCCCATGGTGAGCAAGGGCGAGGAGCTGTTCACCGGGGTGGTGCCCATCCTGGTCGAGCTGGACGG
CGACGTAAACGGCCACAAGTTCAGCGTGTCCGGCGAGGGCGAGGGCGATGCCACCTACGGCAAGCTGACC
CTGAAGTTCATCTGCACCACCGGCAAGCTGCCCGTGCCCTGGCCCACCCTCGTGACCACCCTGACCTACG
GCGTGCAGTGCTTCAGCCGCTACCCCGACCACATGAAGCAGCACGACTTCTTCAAGTCCGCCATGCCCGA
AGGCTACGTCCAGGAGCGCACCATCTTCTTCAAGGACGACGGCAACTACAAGACCCGCGCCGAGGTGAAG
TTCGAGGGCGACACCCTGGTGAACCGCATCGAGCTGAAGGGCATCGACTTCAAGGAGGACGGCAACATCC
TGGGGCACAAGCTGGAGTACAACTACAACAGCCACAACGTCTATATCATGGCCGACAAGCAGAAGAACGG
CATCAAGGTGAACTTCAAGATCCGCCACAACATCGAGGACGGCAGCGTGCAGCTCGCCGACCACTACCAG
CAGAACACCCCCATCGGCGACGGCCCCGTGCTGCTGCCCGACAACCACTACCTGAGCACCCAGTCCGCCC
TGAGCAAAGACCCCAACGAGAAGCGCGATCACATGGTCCTGCTGGAGTTCGTGACCGCCGCCGGGATCAC
TCTCGGCATGGACGAGCTGTACAAGTAGACGCGTTAAGTCGACAATCAACCTCTGGATTACAAAATTTGT
GAAAGATTGACTGGTATTCTTAACTATGTTGCTCCTTTTACGCTATGTGGATACGCTGCTTTAATGCCTT
TGTATCATGCTATTGCTTCCCGTATGGCTTTCATTTTCTCCTCCTTGTATAAATCCTGGTTGCTGTCTCT
TTATGAGGAGTTGTGGCCCGTTGTCAGGCAACGTGGCGTGGTGTGCACTGTGTTTGCTGACGCAACCCCC
ACTGGTTGGGGCATTGCCACCACCTGTCAGCTCCTTTCCGGGACTTTCGCTTTCCCCCTCCCTATTGCCA
CGGCGGAACTCATCGCCGCCTGCCTTGCCCGCTGCTGGACAGGGGCTCGGCTGTTGGGCACTGACAATTC
CGTGGTGTTGTCGGGGAAATCATCGTCCTTTCCTTGGCTGCTCGCCTGTGTTGCCACCTGGATTCTGCGC
GGGACGTCCTTCTGCTACGTCCCTTCGGCCCTCAATCCAGCGGACCTTCCTTCCCGCGGCCTGCTGCCGG
CTCTGCGGCCTCTTCCGCGTCTTCGCCTTCGCCCTCAGACGAGTCGGATCTCCCTTTGGGCCGCCTCCCC
GCGTCGACTTTAAGACCAATGACTTACAAGGCAGCTGTAGATCTTAGCCACTTTTTAAAAGAAAAGGGGG
GACTGGAAGGGCTAATTCACTCCCAACGAAGACAAGATCTGCTTTTTGCTTGTACTGGGTCTCTCTGGTT
AGACCAGATCTGAGCCTGGGAGCTCTCTGGCTAACTAGGGAACCCACTGCTTAAGCCTCAATAAAGCTTG
CCTTGAGTGCTTCAAGTAGTGTGTGCCCGTCTGTTGTGTGACTCTGGTAACTAGAGATCCCTCAGACCCT
TTTAGTCAGTGTGGAAAATCTCTAGCAGTACGTATAGTAGTTCATGTCATCTTATTATTCAGTATTTATA
ACTTGCAAAGAAATGAATATCAGAGAGTGAGAGGAACTTGTTTATTGCAGCTTATAATGGTTACAAATAA
AGCAATAGCATCACAAATTTCACAAATAAAGCATTTTTTTCACTGCATTCTAGTTGTGGTTTGTCCAAAC
TCATCAATGTATCTTATCATGTCTGGCTCTAGCTATCCCGCCCCTAACTCCGCCCATCCCGCCCCTAACT
CCGCCCAGTTCCGCCCATTCTCCGCCCCATGGCTGACTAATTTTTTTTATTTATGCAGAGGCCGAGGCCG
CCTCGGCCTCTGAGCTATTCCAGAAGTAGTGAGGAGGCTTTTTTGGAGGCCTAGGGACGTACCCAATTCG
CCCTATAGTGAGTCGTATTACGCGCGCTCACTGGCCGTCGTTTTACAACGTCGTGACTGGGAAAACCCTG
GCGTTACCCAACTTAATCGCCTTGCAGCACATCCCCCTTTCGCCAGCTGGCGTAATAGCGAAGAGGCCCG
CACCGATCGCCCTTCCCAACAGTTGCGCAGCCTGAATGGCGAATGGG
[124 nt withheld, positions 7188-7311]
C
[91 nt withheld, positions 7313-7403]
A
[49 nt withheld, positions 7405-7453]
CCTTTGACGTTGGAGTCCACGTTCTTT
[37 nt withheld, positions 7481-7517]
ACCCTATCTCGGTCTATTCTTTTGATTTATAAGGGATTTTGCCGATTTCGGCCTATTGGTTAAAAAATGA
GCTGATTTAACAAAAATTTAACGCGAATTTTAACAAAATATTAACGCTTACAATTTAGGTGGCACTTTTC
GGGGAAATGTGCGCGGAACCCCTATTTGTTTATTTTTCTAAATACATTCAAATATGTATCCGCTCATGAG
ACAATAACCCTGATAAATGCTTCAATAATATTGAAAAAGGAAGAGTATGAGTATTCAACATTTCCGTGTC
GCCCTTATTCCCTTTTTTGCGGCATTTTGCCTTCCTGTTTTTGCTCACCCAGAAACGCTGGTGAAAGTAA
AAGATGCTGAAGATCAGTTGGGTGCACGAGTGGGTTACATCGAACTGGATCTCAACAGCGGTAAGATCCT
TGAGAGTTTTCGCCCCGAAGAACGTTTTCCAATGATGAGCACTTTTAAAGTTCTGCTATGTGGCGCGGTA
TTATCCCGTATTGACGCCGGGCAAGAGCAACTCGGTCGCCGCATACACTATTCTCAGAATGACTTGGTTG
AGTACTCACCAGTCACAGAAAAGCATCTTACGGATGGCATGACAGTAAGAGAATTATGCAGTGCTGCCAT
AACCATGAGTGATAACACTGCGGCCAACTTACTTCTGACAACGATCGGAGGACCGAAGGAGCTAACCGCT
TTTTTGCACAACATGGGGGATCATGTAACTCGCCTTGATCGTTGGGAACCGGAGCTGAATGAAGCCATAC
CAAACGACGAGCGTGACACCACGATGCCTGTAGCAATGGCAACAACGTTGCGCAAACTATTAACTGGCGA
ACTACTTACTCTAGCTTCCCGGCAACAATTAATAGACTGGATGGAGGCGGATAAAGTTGCAGGACCACTT
CTGCGCTCGGCCCTTCCGGCTGGCTGGTTTATTGCTGATAAATCTGGAGCCGGTGAGCGTGGGTCTCGCG
GTATCATTGCAGCACTGGGGCCAGATGGTAAGCCCTCCCGTATCGTAGTTATCTACACGACGGGGAGTCA
GGCAACTATGGATGAACGAAATAGACAGATCGCTGAGATAGGTGCCTCACTGATTAAGCATTGGTAACTG
TCAGACCAAGTTTACTCATATATACTTTAGATTGATTTAAAACTTCATTTTTAATTTAAAAGGATCTAGG
TGAAGATCCTTTTTGATAATCTCATGACCAAAATCCCTTAACGTGAGTTTTCGTTCCACTGAGCGTCAGA
CCCCGTAGAAAAGATCAAAGGATCTTCTTGAGATCCTTTTTTTCTGCGCGTAATCTGCTGCTTGCAAACA
AAAAAACCACCGCTACCAGCGGTGGTTTGTTTGCCGGATCAAGAGCTACCAACTCTTTTTCCGAAGGTAA
CTGGCTTCAGCAGAGCGCAGATACCAAATACTGTTCTTCTAGTGTAGCCGTAGTTAGGCCACCACTTCAA
GAACTCTGTAGCACCGCCTACATACCTCGCTCTGCTAATCCTGTTACCAGTGGCTGCTGCCAGTGGCGAT
AAGTCGTGTCTTACCGGGTTGGACTCAAGACGATAGTTACCGGATAAGGCGCAGCGGTCGGGCTGAACGG
GGGGTTCGTGCACACAGCCCAGCTTGGAGCGAACGACCTACACCGAACTGAGATACCTACAGCGTGAGCT
ATGAGAAAGCGCCACGCTTCCCGAAGGGAGAAAGGCGGACAGGTATCCGGTAAGCGGCAGGGTCGGAACA
GGAGAGCGCACGAGGGAGCTTCCAGGGGGAAACGCCTGGTATCTTTATAGTCCTGTCGGGTTTCGCCACC
TCTGACTTGAGCGTCGATTTTTGTGATGCTCGTCAGGGGGGCGGAGCCTATGGAAAAACGCCAGCAACGC
GGCCTTTTTACGGTTCCTGGCCTTTTGCTGGCCTTTTGCTCACATGTTCTTTCCTGCGTTATCCCCTGAT
TCTGTGGATAACCGTATTACCGCCTTTGAGTGAGCTGATACCGCTCGCCGCAGCCGAACGACCGAGCGCA
GCGAGTCAGTGAGCGAGGAAGCGGAAGAGCGCCCAATACGCAAACCGCCTCTCCCCGCGCGTTGGCCGAT
TCATTAATGCAGCTGGCACGACAGGTTTCCCGACTGGAAAGCGGGCAGTGAGCGCAACGCAATTA
